>Addgene plasmid #101125 | pCLIPf-NK1R Control Plasmid | addgene full sequence | sequence record 194114 | Addgene NGS Result
GGGGGGGGGAGGGAGAGGGGGGGGGGGGAGAGGGGCGGAATTGGCCGCCCTAGATGCATGCTCGACCTGC
AGTTGGACCTGGGAGTGGACACCTGTGGAGAGAAAGGCAAAGTGGATGTCATTGTCACTCAAGTGTATGG
CCAGATCTCAAGCCTGCCACACCTCAAGCTTGACAACAAAAAGATTGTCTTTTCTGACCAGATGGACGCG
GCCACCCTCAAAGGCATCACCGCGGGCCAGGTGAATATCAAATCCTCCTCGTTTTTGGAAACTGACAATC
TTAGCGCAGAAGTCATGCCCGCTTTTGAGAGGGAGTACTCACCCCAACAGCTGGCCCTCGCAGACAGCGA
ATTAATTCCAGCACACTGGATCAGTTATCTATGCGGCCGCCTCACTCGAGTCAGGATCCTTAATGGTGAT
GGTGATGATGATGATGATGATGGCTGCTGCCGCTGCCGCGCGGCACACCGGTCTTGTCATCGTCGTCCTT
GTAGTCGGAGAGCACATTGGAGGAGAAGCTGAAGCTCTCTGTCATGGTCTTGGAGTCACTTCGTGAAGAG
CAGTTGGAGGTCAGGTCCAGGGACGAGGGTGTGGCCTTGGGGCCGTCCTCTGGCTCCTCCTCGTGGGCCC
CCACCACTGTGGAGATGGTGGTCTCCAGGCGGCTGACTTTGTACACACTGCCCTGGGTCTGGAGATACCG
GGTGGATTTCATTTCCAGCCCCTCATAGTCGCCGGCGCTGATGAAGGGGCAGCACCGGAAGGCATGCTTG
AAGCCCAGACGGAACCTGTCATTGAGGCAGCAGTAGATGATGGGGTTGTACATGGTGGAGCTCATGGCCA
GCCACATGATGGCCAGGTAGACCTGCTGGATAAACTTCTTCAGGTAGAGATCTGGGTTGGTGTAGGGCAG
GAGGAAGAAGATGTGGAAGGGCAGCCTGCAGATGGCGAAGGTGCACACCACGACAATCATCATTTTGACC
ACCTTGCGCTTGGCAGAGACTTGCTCGTGGTAGCGGTCAGAGGAGTCCCCGGGGATCTCACTGGCCCATA
GTGTGATTCCCACTACGGTGTATGCATAGCCAATCACCAGCAGGGGGAGGAAGTAGATCAGCACAGTCAC
ACAGATGTGGTACACTTTCTCATAAATCTTGTTCGGATGCTCTGGCCATTCGATCATGCACACGACTCTG
CTGGGCATGGTCTCTGTGGTTGAGTAGTAGCCCTGGGGGAAGGCCAGCAGGAGAGCCAGGACCCAGATGA
CACAGATGACCACTTTGGTGGCTGTGGCTGACAGCCGGGGCTGGAGGGGATGTATGATGGCCATGTACCT
ATCAAAGGCCACAGCCGTCATGGAGTAGATACTGGCGAAGACAGCGGCGATGGGAAAGAAGTTGTGGAAC
TTGCAGTAGAACAGGCCGTAGTACCATTCGTTGTGGACAGCATAGGTGAAGTTCACCACTGTATTGAATG
CAGCCATGGAGGCCTCCGCGAAGGCCAGGTTCACCAGAAAATAGTTCGTCACTGTCCTCATTCTTTTGTG
GGCTAAGATGATCCACATCACTACCACGTTGCCCACCACAGAGGTCACCACAATGACCGTGTAGGCAGCT
GCCCAAAGGACAATTTGCCAGGCTGGTTGCACGAACTGATTGGGTTCCGAGGTGTTAGTGGAACCTGCAG
GACCCAGCCCAGGCTTGCCCAGTCTGTGGCCCTCGTGGGCCAGCAGCCACTCTTTCACGGCGAGCCCGCC
CAGGTAGGGCCCCACGTCGCTGTCGCCCTGCACCACCCGGTGGCAGGGGATCAGAATGGGCACGGGATTT
CCGTCCAGGGCGGTGTTCACGGCGGCGGTGGCGGCGGGATTGCCCACCAGGGCGGCCAGGTGGCTCTCGC
TGATGACCTCTCCGAACTTCACCACTTTCAGCAGTTTCCACAGCACCTGGCGGGTAAAGCTCTCCTGCTG
GAACACTGGGTGGTGCAGGGCTGGCACAGGGAACTCCTCGATGGCCTCAGGCTGGTGAAAGTAGGCGTTG
AGCCAGGCGGTGGCCTGGATCAGTGGCTCTGGTCCGCCCAGCACGGCGGCTGGGGCAGGCACTTCCACGG
CGTCGGCGGCAGATGTTCCTTTGCCCAGGAAGATGATACGGTGCAGGCCCTGTTCGCACCCAGACAGTTC
CAGCTTGCCCAGAGGGCTATCCAGGGTGGTGCGCTTCATTTCGCAGTCTTTGTCCATGCTAGCGCTGCCT
TCTCCCGGCCCTGTCAGCATGGAAAGGAACAAGGCCAACAGCACCTGCGGGATGCAGAGCCGCATGGTGA
TATCGATCCGAGCTCGGTACCAAGCTTGGGTCTCCCTATAGTGAGTCGTATTAATTTCGATAAGCCAGTA
AGCAGTGGGTTCTCTAGTTAGCCAGAGAGCTCTGCTTATATAGACCTCCCACCGTACACGCCTACCGCCC
ATTTGCGTCAATGGGGCGGAGTTGTTACGACATTTTGGAAAGTCCCGTTGATTTTGGTGCCAAAACAAAC
TCCCATTGACGTCAATGGGGTGGAGACTTGGAAATCCCCGTGAGTCAAACCGCTATCCACGCCCATTGAT
GTACTGCCAAAACCGCATCACCATGGTAATAGCGATGACTAATACGTAGATGTACTGCCAAGTAGGAAAG
TCCCATAAGGTCATGTACTGGGCATAATGCCAGGCGGGCCATTTACCGTCATTGACGTCAATAGGGGGCG
TACTTGGCATATGATACACTTGATGTACTGCCAAGTGGGCAGTTTACCGTAAATACTCCACCCATTGACG
TCAATGGAAAGTCCCTATTGGCGTTACTATGGGAACATACGTCATTATTGACGTCAATGGGCGGGGGTCG
TTGGGCGGTCAGCCAGGCGGGCCATTTACCGTAAGTTATGTAACGCGGAACTCCATATATGGGCTATGAA
CTAATGACCCCGTAATTGATTACTATTAATAACTAGTCAATAATCAATGTCAACGCGTATATCTGGCCCG
TACATCGCGAAGCAGCGCAAAACGCCTAACCCTAAGCAGATTCTTCATGCAATTGTCGGTCAAGCCTTGC
CTTGTTGTAGCTTAAATTTTGCTCGCGCACTACTCAGCGACCTCCAACACACAAGCAGGGAGCAGATACT
GGCTTAACTATGCGGCATCAGAGCAGATTGTACTGAGAGTGCACCATAGGGGATCGGGAGATCTCCCGAT
CCGTCGACGTCAGGTGGCACTTTTCGGGGAAATGTGCGCGGAACCCCTATTTGTTTATTTTTCTAAATAC
ATTCAAATATGTATCCGCTCATGAGACAATAACCCTGATAAATGCTTCAATAATATTGAAAAAGGAAGAG
TATGAGTATTCAACATTTCCGTGTCGCCCTTATTCCCTTTTTTGCGGCATTTTGCCTTCCTGTTTTTGCT
CACCCAGAAACGCTGGTGAAAGTAAAAGATGCTGAAGATCAGTTGGGTGCACGAGTGGGTTACATCGAAC
TGGATCTCAACAGCGGTAAGATCCTTGAGAGTTTTCGCCCCGAAGAACGTTTTCCAATGATGAGCACTTT
TAAAGTTCTGCTATGTGGCGCGGTATTATCCCGTATTGACGCCGGGCAAGAGCAACTCGGTCGCCGCATA
CACTATTCTCAGAATGACTTGGTTGAGTACTCACCAGTCACAGAAAAGCATCTTACGGATGGCATGACAG
TAAGAGAATTATGCAGTGCTGCCATAACCATGAGTGATAACACTGCGGCCAACTTACTTCTGACAACGAT
CGGAGGACCGAAGGAGCTAACCGCTTTTTTGCACAACATGGGGGATCATGTAACTCGCCTTGATCGTTGG
GAACCGGAGCTGAATGAAGCCATACCAAACGACGAGCGTGACACCACGATGCCTGTAGCAATGGCAACAA
CGTTGCGCAAACTATTAACTGGCGAACTACTTACTCTAGCTTCCCGGCAACAATTAATAGACTGGATGGA
GGCGGATAAAGTTGCAGGACCACTTCTGCGCTCGGCCCTTCCGGCTGGCTGGTTTATTGCTGATAAATCT
GGAGCCGGTGAGCGTGGGTCTCGCGGTATCATTGCAGCACTGGGGCCAGATGGTAAGCCCTCCCGTATCG
TAGTTATCTACACGACGGGGAGTCAGGCAACTATGGATGAACGAAATAGACAGATCGCTGAGATAGGTGC
CTCACTGATTAAGCATTGGTAACTGTCAGACCAAGTTTACTCATATATACTTTAGATTGATTTAAAACTT
CATTTTTAATTTAAAAGGATCTAGGTGAAGATCCTTTTTGATAATCTCATGACCAAAATCCCTTAACGTG
AGTTTTCGTTCCACTGAGCGTCAGACCCCGTAGAAAAGATCAAAGGATCTTCTTGAGATCCTTTTTTTCT
GCGCGTAATCTGCTGCTTGCAAACAAAAAAACCACCGCTACCAGCGGTGGTTTGTTTGCCGGATCAAGAG
CTACCAACTCTTTTTCCGAAGGTAACTGGCTTCAGCAGAGCGCAGATACCAAATACTGTTCTTCTAGTGT
AGCCGTAGTTAGGCCACCACTTCAAGAACTCTGTAGCACCGCCTACATACCTCGCTCTGCTAATCCTGTT
ACCAGTGGCTGCTGCCAGTGGCGATAAGTCGTGTCTTACCGGGTTGGACTCAAGACGATAGTTACCGGAT
AAGGCGCAGCGGTCGGGCTGAACGGGGGGTTCGTGCACACAGCCCAGCTTGGAGCGAACGACCTACACCG
AACTGAGATACCTACAGCGTGAGCTATGAGAAAGCGCCACGCTTCCCGAAGGGAGAAAGGCGGACAGGTA
TCCGGTAAGCGGCAGGGTCGGAACAGGAGAGCGCACGAGGGAGCTTCCAGGGGGAAACGCCTGGTATCTT
TATAGTCCTGTCGGGTTTCGCCACCTCTGACTTGAGCGTCGATTTTTGTGATGCTCGTCAGGGGGGCGGA
GCCTATGGAAAAACGCCAGCAACGCGGCCTTTTTACGGTTCCTGGCCTTTTGCTGGCCTTTTGCTCACAT
GTTCTTTCCTGCGTTATCCCCTGATTCTGTGGATAACCGTATTACCGCCTTTGAGTGAGCTGATACCGCT
CGCCGCAGCCGAACGACCGAGCGCAGCGAGTCAGTGAGCGAGGAAGCGGAAGAGCGCCCAATACGCAAAC
CGCCTCTCCCCGCGCGTTGGCCGATTCATTAATGCAGCTGGCACGACAGGTTTCCCGACTGGAAAGCGGG
CAGTGAGCGCAACGCAATTAATGTGAGTTAGCTCACTCATTAGGCACCCCAGGCTTTACACTTTATGCTT
CCGGCTCGTATGTTGTGTGGAATTGTGAGCGGATAACAATTTCACACAGGAAACAGCTATGACCATGATT
ACGCCAAGCTCTAGCTAGAGGTCGACGGTATACAGACATGATAAGATACATTGATGAGTTTGGACAAACC
ACAACTAGAATGCACTCGACGCGTTAAGATACATTGATGAGTTTGGACAAACCACAACTAGAATGCAGTG
AAAAAAATGCTTTATTTGTGAAATTTGTGATGCTATTGCTTTATTTGTAACCATTATAAGCTGCAATAAA
CAAGTTAACAACAACAATTGCATTCATTTTATGTTTCAGGTTCAGGGGGAGGTGTGGGAGGTTTTTTAAA
GCAAGTAAAACCTCTACAAATGTGGTATGGCTGATTATGATCAGTTATCTAGAGAATTGATCCCCTCAGA
AGAACTCGTCAAGAAGGCGATAGAAGGCGATGCGCTGCGAATCGGGAGCGGCGATACCGTAAAGCACGAG
GAAGCGGTCAGCCCATTCGCCGCCAAGCTCTTCAGCAATATCACGGGTAGCCAACGCTATGTCCTGATAG
CGGTCCGCCACACCCAGCCGGCCACAGTCGATGAATCCAGAAAAGCGGCCATTTTCCACCATGATATTCG
GCAAGCAGGCATCGCCATGGGTCACGACGAGATCATCGCCGTCGGGCATGCGCGCCTTGAGCCTGGCGAA
CAGTTCGGCTGGCGCGAGCCCCTGATGCTCTTCGTCCAGATCATCCTGATCGACAAGACCGGCTTCCATC
CGAGTACGTGCTCGCTCGATGCGATGTTTCGCTTGGTGGTCGAATGGGCAGGTAGCCGGATCAAGCGTAT
GCAGCCGCCGCATTGCATCAGCCATGATGGATACTTTCTCGGCAGGAGCAAGGTGAGATGACAGGAGATC
CTGCCCCGGCACTTCGCCCAATAGCAGCCAGTCCCTTCCCGCTTCAGTGACAACGTCGAGCACAGCTGCG
CAAGGAACGCCCGTCGTGGCCAGCCACGATAGCCGCGCTGCCTCGTCCTGCAGTTCATTCAGGGCACCGG
ACAGGTCGGTCTTGACAAAAAGAACCGGGCGCCCCTGCGCTGACAGCCGGAACACGGCGGCATCAGAGCA
GCCGATTGTCTGTTGTGCCCAGTCATAGCCGAATAGCCTCTCCACCCAAGCGGCCGGAGAACCTGCGTGC
AATCCATCTTGTTCAATGGCCGATCCCATATTGGCTGCAGGAATTATCCCGGGTTGTGGCAAGCTTATCA
TCGTGTTTTTCAAAGGAAAACCACGTCCCCGTGGTTCGGGGGGCCTAGACGTTTTTTTAACCTCGACTAA
ACACATGTAAAGCATGTGCACCGAGGCCCCAGATCAGATCCCATACAATGGGGTACCTTCTGGGCATCCT
TCAGCCCCTTGTTGAATACGCTTGAGGAGAGCCATTTGACTCTTTCCACAACTATCCAACTCACAACGTG
GCACTGGGGTTGTGCCGCCTTTGCAGGTGTATCTTATACACGTGGCTTTTGGCCGCAGAGGCACCTGTCG
CCAGGTGGGGGGTTCCGCTGCCTGCAAAGGGTCGCTACAGACGTTGTTTGTCTTCAAGAAGCTTCCAGAG
GAACTGCTTCCTTCACGACATTCAACAGACCTTGCATTCCTTTGGCGAGAGGGGAAAGACCCCTAGGAAT
GCTCGTCAAGAAGACAGGGCCAGGTTTCCGGGCCCTCACATTGCCAAAAGACGGCAATATGGTGGAAAAT
AACATATAGACAAACGCACACCGGCCTTATTCCAAGCGGCTTCGGCCAGTAACGTTAG
Features (pLannotate 1.2.2; 24 found; start..end, strand, type, name):
      1..20      -  misc_feature   IRES (fragment): internal ribosome entry site (IRES) of the encephalomyocarditis virus (EMCV)
     93..322     -  intron         chimeric intron: chimera between introns from adenovirus and immunoglobulin heavy chain genes
    413..433     -  CDS            7xHis: 6xHis affinity tag
    473..493     -  CDS            FLAG (fragment): FLAG® epitope tag, followed by an enterokinase cleavage site
    497..1687    -  CDS            TACR1: NK1R_HUMAN - Also known as NK1R, TAC1R. Experimental evidence at protein level: Swiss-Prot protein existence level 1. This is a receptor for the tachykinin neuropeptide substance P. It is probably associated with G proteins that activate a phosphatidylinositol-calcium second messenger system. The rank order of affinity of this receptor to tachykinins is: substance P > substance K > neuromedin-K. From Homo sapiens (Human).
   1682..2227    -  CDS            CLIP-tag™: human O6-alkylguanine-DNA-alkyltransferase variant that forms covalent bonds with benzylcytosine derivatives fast-reacting variant, optimized for mammalian expression
   2234..2305    -  CDS            Htr3a (fragment): 5HT3A_MOUSE - Also known as 5ht3, Htr3. Experimental evidence at protein level: Swiss-Prot protein existence level 1. This is one of the several different receptors for 5- hydroxytryptamine (serotonin), a biogenic hormone that functions as a neurotransmitter, a hormone, and a mitogen. This receptor is a ligand- gated ion channel, which when activated causes fast, depolarizing responses in neurons. It is a cation-specific, but otherwise relatively nonselective, ion channel. From Mus musculus (Mouse).
   2345..2363    -  promoter       T7 promoter: promoter for bacteriophage T7 RNA polymerase
   2379..2412    -  LTR            5' LTR (truncated) (fragment): truncated 5' long terminal repeat (LTR) from HIV-1
   2408..2611    -  promoter       CMV promoter: human cytomegalovirus (CMV) immediate early promoter
   2612..2991    -  enhancer       CMV enhancer: human cytomegalovirus immediate early enhancer
   3146..3198    +  misc_feature   bom (fragment): basis of mobility region from pBR322
   3257..3361    +  promoter       AmpR promoter: bla
   3362..4222    +  CDS            AmpR: β-lactamase; bla; confers resistance to ampicillin, carbenicillin, and related antibiotics
   4393..4981    +  rep_origin     ori: high-copy-number ColE1/pMB1/pBR322/pUC origin of replication
   5164..5256    +  CDS            lacI (fragment): lac repressor; lacI; The lac repressor binds to the lac operator to inhibit transcription in E. coli. This inhibition can be relieved by adding lactose or isopropyl-β-D-thiogalactopyranoside (IPTG).
   5269..5290    +  protein_bind   CAP binding site: CAP binding activates transcription in the presence of cAMP. E. coli catabolite activator protein
   5305..5335    +  promoter       lac promoter: promoter for the E. coli lac operon
   5343..5359    +  protein_bind   lac operator: The lac repressor binds to the lac operator to inhibit transcription in E. coli. This inhibition can be relieved by adding lactose or isopropyl-β-D-thiogalactopyranoside (IPTG). lac repressor encoded by lacI
   5423..5474    -  polyA_signal   SV40 poly(A) signal (fragment): SV40 polyadenylation signal
   5485..5606    -  polyA_signal   SV40 poly(A) signal: SV40 polyadenylation signal
   5629..5713    -  CDS            large T antigen (fragment): large T antigen from SV40 (simian virus 40)
   5736..6539    -  CDS            NeoR/KanR: aminoglycoside phosphotransferase from Tn5; aph(3')-II (or nptII); confers resistance to neomycin, kanamycin, and G418 (Geneticin®)
   6575..7037    -  misc_feature   IRES: internal ribosome entry site (IRES) of the encephalomyocarditis virus (EMCV)
