[The description below was written by a language model from this plasmid's Addgene catalogue record and pLannotate feature annotations shown in this document.]
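Description:
pCLIPf-NK1R Control Plasmid is a mammalian expression vector built on the pCLIP backbone that produces a CLIP-tagged, truncated form of the human neurokinin-1 receptor (TACR1, the G protein-coupled receptor for substance P). It is propagated in E. coli from a high-copy ColE1/pUC-type origin under ampicillin selection via the bla gene. The sequenced record is about 7.1 kb.

Expression is driven by the CMV immediate-early enhancer and promoter, with a T7 promoter lying just upstream of the coding region. The annotated reading frame begins with a short fragment matching the mouse 5-HT3A serotonin receptor. Its position at the start of the frame suggests a signal sequence directing the fusion to the membrane, though the record does not state its role. This is followed by CLIPf, a fast-reacting O6-alkylguanine-DNA-alkyltransferase variant that covalently couples to benzylcytosine substrates. The NK1R coding sequence comes next, then a C-terminal FLAG epitope and a polyhistidine tag (catalogued as 10xHis, with a shorter stretch detected by the annotation software). With the CLIP-tag at the receptor's N-terminus, it would be expected to face the extracellular side.

Downstream of the fusion lie a chimeric intron and an EMCV IRES that drive translation of the Tn5 NeoR/KanR gene from the same transcript, which ends at an SV40 polyadenylation signal. This bicistronic layout links G418 resistance to receptor expression, which is convenient for deriving stable lines. The depositor also notes kanamycin resistance.

As its name indicates, the plasmid serves as a control for CLIP-tag labelling of a cell-surface protein in imaging experiments, and the FLAG and His tags provide additional handles for detection or purification.
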