Addgene plasmid #101125: pCLIPf-NK1R Control Plasmid
Purpose: Expression of CLIP-tagged Neurokinin-1 Receptor in Mammalian cells
Depositing lab: New England Biolabs & Ana Egana. Depositing organization: New England Biolabs.
Backbone
  Vector backbone: pCLIP
  Backbone size w/o insert (bp): 5235
  Vector type: Mammalian Expression
  Selectable markers: Neomycin (select with G418) ; Kanamycin
Growth in bacteria
  Bacterial resistance: Ampicillin, 100 μg/mL
  Growth temperature: 37°C
  Growth strain: DH5alpha
  Copy number: High Copy
Gene/Insert
  Gene/Insert name: Neurokinin-1 Receptor, Truncated (alt name: NK1R)
  Species: H. sapiens (human)
  Insert size (bp): 1179
  Entrez Gene: TACR1 (a.k.a. NK1R, NKIR, SPR, TAC1R)
  Promoter: CMV
  Tag / fusion protein: 10xHis (C terminal on backbone); CLIP-tag (CLIPf) (N terminal on backbone); FLAG Epitope (C terminal on backbone)
  Cloning method: Restriction Enzyme; 5′ cloning site unknown (unknown if destroyed); 3′ cloning site unknown (unknown if destroyed)
  Sequencing primers: 5′ ATCCCCTGCCACCGGGTGGT (SNAP/CLIP Forward Primer); 3′ CTGGGGCAGGCACTTCCA (SNAP/CLIP Reverse Primer)
Terms and licenses: Academic/Nonprofit Terms; Industry Terms
Depositor comments: Originally cloned by Covalys. The truncated NK1R is an N-terminal insert. The Flag Epitope is a C-insert. The vector is also resistant to Kanamycin. For more information on this plasmid, please see https://www.addgene.org/depositor-collections/neb-cell-imaging-tags/ This plasmid is covered by one or more patents, trademarks and/or copyrights owned or controlled by New England Biolabs, Inc (NEB). For more information about commercial rights, please contact NEB's Global Business Development team at .
How to cite: pCLIPf-NK1R Control Plasmid was a gift from New England Biolabs & Ana Egana (Addgene plasmid # 101125 ; http://n2t.net/addgene:101125 ; RRID:Addgene_101125)
