LOCUS       Exported 7128 bp ds-DNA circular SYN 12-MAY-2021
DEFINITION  Expression of CLIP-tagged Neurokinin-1 Receptor in Mammalian cells.
ACCESSION   .
VERSION     .
KEYWORDS    pCLIPf-NK1R Control Plasmid
SOURCE      synthetic DNA construct
  ORGANISM  synthetic DNA construct
REFERENCE   1 (bases 1 to 7128)
  AUTHORS   Ana Egana
  TITLE     Egana Lab NEB plasmids
  JOURNAL   Unpublished
REFERENCE   2 (bases 1 to 7128)
  AUTHORS   .
  TITLE     Direct Submission
  JOURNAL   Exported May 12, 2021 from SnapGene Server 1.1.58
            http://www.snapgene.com
FEATURES             Location/Qualifiers
     source          1..7128
                     /organism="synthetic DNA construct"
                     /mol_type="other DNA"
     primer_bind     complement(44..63)
                     /label=pRS-marker
                     /note="pRS vectors, use to sequence yeast selectable
                     marker"
     enhancer        235..614
                     /label=CMV enhancer
                     /note="human cytomegalovirus immediate early enhancer"
     promoter        615..818
                     /label=CMV promoter
                     /note="human cytomegalovirus (CMV) immediate early
                     promoter"
     primer_bind     769..789
                     /label=CMV-F
                     /note="Human CMV immediate early promoter, forward primer"
     primer_bind     863..882
                     /label=T7
                     /note="T7 promoter, forward primer"
     promoter        863..881
                     /label=T7 promoter
                     /note="promoter for bacteriophage T7 RNA polymerase"
     CDS             999..1544
                     /codon_start=1
                     /product="human O6-alkylguanine-DNA-alkyltransferase
                     variant that forms covalent bonds with benzylcytosine
                     derivatives"
                     /label=CLIP-tag(TM)
                     /note="optimized for mammalian expression"
                     /translation="MDKDCEMKRTTLDSPLGKLELSGCEQGLHRIIFLGKGTSAADAVE
                     VPAPAAVLGGPEPLIQATAWLNAYFHQPEAIEEFPVPALHHPVFQQESFTRQVLWKLLK
                     VVKFGEVISESHLAALVGNPAATAAVNTALDGNPVPILIPCHRVVQGDSDVGPYLGGLA
                     VKEWLLAHEGHRLGKPGLG"
     CDS             2730..2753
                     /codon_start=1
                     /product="FLAG(R) epitope tag, followed by an enterokinase
                     cleavage site"
                     /label=FLAG
                     /translation="DYKDDDDK"
     CDS             2784..2813
                     /codon_start=1
                     /product="10xHis affinity tag"
                     /label=10xHis
                     /translation="HHHHHHHHHH"
     intron          2904..3133
                     /label=chimeric intron
                     /note="chimera between introns from adenovirus and
                     immunoglobulin heavy chain genes"
     primer_bind     3116..3135
                     /label=pMT2-F
                     /note="Synthetic intron, forward primer"
     misc_feature    3212..3779
                     /label=IRES
                     /note="internal ribosome entry site (IRES) of the
                     encephalomyocarditis virus (EMCV)"
     primer_bind     complement(3373..3390)
                     /label=IRES reverse
                     /note="IRES internal ribosome entry site, reverse primer.
                     Also called pCDH-rev"
     primer_bind     3600..3619
                     /label=IRES-F
                     /note="IRES internal ribosome entry site, forward primer"
     CDS             3815..4618
                     /codon_start=1
                     /gene="aph(3')-II (or nptII)"
                     /product="aminoglycoside phosphotransferase from Tn5"
                     /label=NeoR/KanR
                     /note="confers resistance to neomycin, kanamycin, and G418
                     (Geneticin(R))"
                     /translation="MGSAIEQDGLHAGSPAAWVERLFGYDWAQQTIGCSDAAVFRLSAQ
                     GRPVLFVKTDLSGALNELQDEAARLSWLATTGVPCAAVLDVVTEAGRDWLLLGEVPGQD
                     LLSSHLAPAEKVSIMADAMRRLHTLDPATCPFDHQAKHRIERARTRMEAGLVDQDDLDE
                     EHQGLAPAELFARLKARMPDGDDLVVTHGDACLPNIMVENGRFSGFIDCGRLGVADRYQ
                     DIALATRDIAEELGGEWADRFLVLYGIAAPDSQRIAFYRLLDEFF"
     primer_bind     complement(3878..3897)
                     /label=Neo-R
                     /note="Neomycin resistance gene, reverse primer"
     primer_bind     4488..4507
                     /label=Neo-F
                     /note="Neomycin resistance gene, forward primer"
     polyA_signal    4748..4869
                     /label=SV40 poly(A) signal
                     /note="SV40 polyadenylation signal"
     primer_bind     complement(4785..4804)
                     /label=SV40pA-R
                     /note="SV40 polyA, reverse primer"
     primer_bind     complement(4971..4987)
                     /label=M13 rev
                     /note="common sequencing primer, one of multiple similar
                     variants"
     primer_bind     complement(4971..4987)
                     /label=M13 Reverse
                     /note="In lacZ gene. Also called M13-rev"
     primer_bind     complement(4984..5006)
                     /label=M13/pUC Reverse
                     /note="In lacZ gene"
     protein_bind    4995..5011
                     /label=lac operator
                     /bound_moiety="lac repressor encoded by lacI"
                     /note="The lac repressor binds to the lac operator to
                     inhibit transcription in E. coli. This inhibition can be
                     relieved by adding lactose or
                     isopropyl-beta-D-thiogalactopyranoside (IPTG)."
     promoter        complement(5019..5049)
                     /label=lac promoter
                     /note="promoter for the E. coli lac operon"
     protein_bind    5064..5085
                     /label=CAP binding site
                     /bound_moiety="E. coli catabolite activator protein"
                     /note="CAP binding activates transcription in the presence
                     of cAMP."
     primer_bind     complement(5202..5219)
                     /label=L4440
                     /note="L4440 vector, forward primer"
     rep_origin      complement(5373..5961)
                     /direction=LEFT
                     /label=ori
                     /note="high-copy-number ColE1/pMB1/pBR322/pUC origin of
                     replication"
     primer_bind     complement(5453..5472)
                     /label=pBR322ori-F
                     /note="pBR322 origin, forward primer"
     CDS             complement(6132..6992)
                     /codon_start=1
                     /gene="bla"
                     /product="beta-lactamase"
                     /label=AmpR
                     /note="confers resistance to ampicillin, carbenicillin, and
                     related antibiotics"
                     /translation="MSIQHFRVALIPFFAAFCLPVFAHPETLVKVKDAEDQLGARVGYI
                     ELDLNSGKILESFRPEERFPMMSTFKVLLCGAVLSRIDAGQEQLGRRIHYSQNDLVEYS
                     PVTEKHLTDGMTVRELCSAAITMSDNTAANLLLTTIGGPKELTAFLHNMGDHVTRLDRW
                     EPELNEAIPNDERDTTMPVAMATTLRKLLTGELLTLASRQQLIDWMEADKVAGPLLRSA
                     LPAGWFIADKSGAGERGSRGIIAALGPDGKPSRIVVIYTTGSQATMDERNRQIAEIGAS
                     LIKHW"
     primer_bind     6755..6774
                     /label=Amp-R
                     /note="Ampicillin resistance gene, reverse primer"
     promoter        complement(6993..7097)
                     /gene="bla"
                     /label=AmpR promoter
ORIGIN
        1 gacggatcgg gagatctccc gatcccctat ggtgcactct cagtacaatc tgctctgatg
       61 ccgcatagtt aagccagtat ctgctccctg cttgtgtgtt ggaggtcgct gagtagtgcg
      121 cgagcaaaat ttaagctaca acaaggcaag gcttgaccga caattgcatg aagaatctgc
      181 ttagggttag gcgttttgcg ctgcttcgcg atgtacgggc cagatatacg cgttgacatt
      241 gattattgac tagttattaa tagtaatcaa ttacggggtc attagttcat agcccatata
      301 tggagttccg cgttacataa cttacggtaa atggcccgcc tggctgaccg cccaacgacc
      361 cccgcccatt gacgtcaata atgacgtatg ttcccatagt aacgccaata gggactttcc
      421 attgacgtca atgggtggag tatttacggt aaactgccca cttggcagta catcaagtgt
      481 atcatatgcc aagtacgccc cctattgacg tcaatgacgg taaatggccc gcctggcatt
      541 atgcccagta catgacctta tgggactttc ctacttggca gtacatctac gtattagtca
      601 tcgctattac catggtgatg cggttttggc agtacatcaa tgggcgtgga tagcggtttg
      661 actcacgggg atttccaagt ctccacccca ttgacgtcaa tgggagtttg ttttggcacc
      721 aaaatcaacg ggactttcca aaatgtcgta acaactccgc cccattgacg caaatgggcg
      781 gtaggcgtgt acggtgggag gtctatataa gcagagctct ctggctaact agagaaccca
      841 ctgcttactg gcttatcgaa attaatacga ctcactatag ggagacccaa gcttggtacc
      901 gagctcggat cgatatcacc atgcggctct gcatcccgca ggtgctgttg gccttgttcc
      961 tttccatgct gacagggccg ggagaaggca gcgctagcat ggacaaagac tgcgaaatga
     1021 agcgcaccac cctggatagc cctctgggca agctggaact gtctgggtgc gaacagggcc
     1081 tgcaccgtat catcttcctg ggcaaaggaa catctgccgc cgacgccgtg gaagtgcctg
     1141 ccccagccgc cgtgctgggc ggaccagagc cactgatcca ggccaccgcc tggctcaacg
     1201 cctactttca ccagcctgag gccatcgagg agttccctgt gccagccctg caccacccag
     1261 tgttccagca ggagagcttt acccgccagg tgctgtggaa actgctgaaa gtggtgaagt
     1321 tcggagaggt catcagcgag agccacctgg ccgccctggt gggcaatccc gccgccaccg
     1381 ccgccgtgaa caccgccctg gacggaaatc ccgtgcccat tctgatcccc tgccaccggg
     1441 tggtgcaggg cgacagcgac gtggggccct acctgggcgg gctcgccgtg aaagagtggc
     1501 tgctggccca cgagggccac agactgggca agcctgggct gggtcctgca ggttccacta
     1561 acacctcgga acccaatcag ttcgtgcaac cagcctggca aattgtcctt tgggcagctg
     1621 cctacacggt cattgtggtg acctctgtgg tgggcaacgt ggtagtgatg tggatcatct
     1681 tagcccacaa aagaatgagg acagtgacga actattttct ggtgaacctg gccttcgcgg
     1741 aggcctccat ggctgcattc aatacagtgg tgaacttcac ctatgctgtc cacaacgaat
     1801 ggtactacgg cctgttctac tgcaagttcc acaacttctt tcccatcgcc gctgtcttcg
     1861 ccagtatcta ctccatgacg gctgtggcct ttgataggta catggccatc atacatcccc
     1921 tccagccccg gctgtcagcc acagccacca aagtggtcat ctgtgtcatc tgggtcctgg
     1981 ctctcctgct ggccttcccc cagggctact actcaaccac agagaccatg cccagcagag
     2041 tcgtgtgcat gatcgaatgg ccagagcatc cgaacaagat ttatgagaaa gtgtaccaca
     2101 tctgtgtgac tgtgctgatc tacttcctcc ccctgctggt gattggctat gcatacaccg
     2161 tagtgggaat cacactatgg gccagtgaga tccccgggga ctcctctgac cgctaccacg
     2221 agcaagtctc tgccaagcgc aaggtggtca aaatgatgat tgtcgtggtg tgcaccttcg
     2281 ccatctgcag gctgcccttc cacatcttct tcctcctgcc ctacaccaac ccagatctct
     2341 acctgaagaa gtttatccag caggtctacc tggccatcat gtggctggcc atgagctcca
     2401 ccatgtacaa ccccatcatc tactgctgcc tcaatgacag gttccgtctg ggcttcaagc
     2461 atgccttccg gtgctgcccc ttcatcagcg ccggcgacta tgaggggctg gaaatgaaat
     2521 ccacccggta tctccagacc cagggcagtg tgtacaaagt cagccgcctg gagaccacca
     2581 tctccacagt ggtgggggcc cacgaggagg agccagagga cggccccaag gccacaccct
     2641 cgtccctgga cctgacctcc aactgctctt cacgaagtga ctccaagacc atgacagaga
     2701 gcttcagctt ctcctccaat gtgctctccg actacaagga cgacgatgac aagaccggtg
     2761 tgccgcgcgg cagcggcagc agccatcatc atcatcatca tcaccatcac cattaaggat
     2821 cctgactcga gtgaggcggc cgcatagata actgatccag tgtgctggaa ttaattcgct
     2881 gtctgcgagg gccagctgtt ggggtgagta ctccctctca aaagcgggca tgacttctgc
     2941 gctaagattg tcagtttcca aaaacgagga ggatttgata ttcacctggc ccgcggtgat
     3001 gcctttgagg gtggccgcgt ccatctggtc agaaaagaca atctttttgt tgtcaagctt
     3061 gaggtgtggc aggcttgaga tctggccata cacttgagtg acaatgacat ccactttgcc
     3121 tttctctcca caggtgtcca ctcccaggtc caactgcagg tcgagcatgc atctagggcg
     3181 gccaattccg cccctctccc cccccccctt ttccctcccc cccccctaac gttactggcc
     3241 gaagccgctt ggaataaggc cggtgtgcgt ttgtctatat gttattttcc accatattgc
     3301 cgtcttttgg caatgtgagg gcccggaaac ctggccctgt cttcttgacg agcattccta
     3361 ggggtctttc ccctctcgcc aaaggaatgc aaggtctgtt gaatgtcgtg aaggaagcag
     3421 ttcctctgga agcttcttga agacaaacaa cgtctgtagc gaccctttgc aggcagcgga
     3481 accccccacc tggcgacagg tgcctctgcg gccaaaagcc acgtgtataa gatacacctg
     3541 caaaggcggc acaaccccag tgccacgttg tgagttggat agttgtggaa agagtcaaat
     3601 ggctctcctc aagcgtattc aacaaggggc tgaaggatgc ccagaaggta ccccattgta
     3661 tgggatctga tctggggcct cggtgcacat gctttacatg tgtttagtcg aggttaaaaa
     3721 aacgtctagg ccccccgaac cacggggacg tggttttcct ttgaaaaaca cgatgataag
     3781 cttgccacaa cccgggataa ttcctgcagc caatatggga tcggccattg aacaagatgg
     3841 attgcacgca ggttctccgg ccgcttgggt ggagaggcta ttcggctatg actgggcaca
     3901 acagacaatc ggctgctctg atgccgccgt gttccggctg tcagcgcagg ggcgcccggt
     3961 tctttttgtc aagaccgacc tgtccggtgc cctgaatgaa ctgcaggacg aggcagcgcg
     4021 gctatcgtgg ctggccacga cgggcgttcc ttgcgcagct gtgctcgacg ttgtcactga
     4081 agcgggaagg gactggctgc tattgggcga agtgccgggg caggatctcc tgtcatctca
     4141 ccttgctcct gccgagaaag tatccatcat ggctgatgca atgcggcggc tgcatacgct
     4201 tgatccggct acctgcccat tcgaccacca agcgaaacat cgcatcgagc gagcacgtac
     4261 tcggatggaa gccggtcttg tcgatcagga tgatctggac gaagagcatc aggggctcgc
     4321 gccagccgaa ctgttcgcca ggctcaaggc gcgcatgccc gacggcgatg atctcgtcgt
     4381 gacccatggc gatgcctgct tgccgaatat catggtggaa aatggccgct tttctggatt
     4441 catcgactgt ggccggctgg gtgtggcgga ccgctatcag gacatagcgt tggctacccg
     4501 tgatattgct gaagagcttg gcggcgaatg ggctgaccgc ttcctcgtgc tttacggtat
     4561 cgccgctccc gattcgcagc gcatcgcctt ctatcgcctt cttgacgagt tcttctgagg
     4621 ggatcaattc tctagataac tgatcataat cagccatacc acatttgtag aggttttact
     4681 tgctttaaaa aacctcccac acctccccct gaacctgaaa cataaaatga atgcaattgt
     4741 tgttgttaac ttgtttattg cagcttataa tggttacaaa taaagcaata gcatcacaaa
     4801 tttcacaaat aaagcatttt tttcactgca ttctagttgt ggtttgtcca aactcatcaa
     4861 tgtatcttaa cgcgtcgagt gcattctagt tgtggtttgt ccaaactcat caatgtatct
     4921 tatcatgtct gtataccgtc gacctctagc tagagcttgg cgtaatcatg gtcatagctg
     4981 tttcctgtgt gaaattgtta tccgctcaca attccacaca acatacgagc cggaagcata
     5041 aagtgtaaag cctggggtgc ctaatgagtg agctaactca cattaattgc gttgcgctca
     5101 ctgcccgctt tccagtcggg aaacctgtcg tgccagctgc attaatgaat cggccaacgc
     5161 gcggggagag gcggtttgcg tattgggcgc tcttccgctt cctcgctcac tgactcgctg
     5221 cgctcggtcg ttcggctgcg gcgagcggta tcagctcact caaaggcggt aatacggtta
     5281 tccacagaat caggggataa cgcaggaaag aacatgtgag caaaaggcca gcaaaaggcc
     5341 aggaaccgta aaaaggccgc gttgctggcg tttttccata ggctccgccc ccctgacgag
     5401 catcacaaaa atcgacgctc aagtcagagg tggcgaaacc cgacaggact ataaagatac
     5461 caggcgtttc cccctggaag ctccctcgtg cgctctcctg ttccgaccct gccgcttacc
     5521 ggatacctgt ccgcctttct cccttcggga agcgtggcgc tttctcatag ctcacgctgt
     5581 aggtatctca gttcggtgta ggtcgttcgc tccaagctgg gctgtgtgca cgaacccccc
     5641 gttcagcccg accgctgcgc cttatccggt aactatcgtc ttgagtccaa cccggtaaga
     5701 cacgacttat cgccactggc agcagccact ggtaacagga ttagcagagc gaggtatgta
     5761 ggcggtgcta cagagttctt gaagtggtgg cctaactacg gctacactag aagaacagta
     5821 tttggtatct gcgctctgct gaagccagtt accttcggaa aaagagttgg tagctcttga
     5881 tccggcaaac aaaccaccgc tggtagcggt ggtttttttg tttgcaagca gcagattacg
     5941 cgcagaaaaa aaggatctca agaagatcct ttgatctttt ctacggggtc tgacgctcag
     6001 tggaacgaaa actcacgtta agggattttg gtcatgagat tatcaaaaag gatcttcacc
     6061 tagatccttt taaattaaaa atgaagtttt aaatcaatct aaagtatata tgagtaaact
     6121 tggtctgaca gttaccaatg cttaatcagt gaggcaccta tctcagcgat ctgtctattt
     6181 cgttcatcca tagttgcctg actccccgtc gtgtagataa ctacgatacg ggagggctta
     6241 ccatctggcc ccagtgctgc aatgataccg cgagacccac gctcaccggc tccagattta
     6301 tcagcaataa accagccagc cggaagggcc gagcgcagaa gtggtcctgc aactttatcc
     6361 gcctccatcc agtctattaa ttgttgccgg gaagctagag taagtagttc gccagttaat
     6421 agtttgcgca acgttgttgc cattgctaca ggcatcgtgg tgtcacgctc gtcgtttggt
     6481 atggcttcat tcagctccgg ttcccaacga tcaaggcgag ttacatgatc ccccatgttg
     6541 tgcaaaaaag cggttagctc cttcggtcct ccgatcgttg tcagaagtaa gttggccgca
     6601 gtgttatcac tcatggttat ggcagcactg cataattctc ttactgtcat gccatccgta
     6661 agatgctttt ctgtgactgg tgagtactca accaagtcat tctgagaata gtgtatgcgg
     6721 cgaccgagtt gctcttgccc ggcgtcaata cgggataata ccgcgccaca tagcagaact
     6781 ttaaaagtgc tcatcattgg aaaacgttct tcggggcgaa aactctcaag gatcttaccg
     6841 ctgttgagat ccagttcgat gtaacccact cgtgcaccca actgatcttc agcatctttt
     6901 actttcacca gcgtttctgg gtgagcaaaa acaggaaggc aaaatgccgc aaaaaaggga
     6961 ataagggcga cacggaaatg ttgaatactc atactcttcc tttttcaata ttattgaagc
     7021 atttatcagg gttattgtct catgagcgga tacatatttg aatgtattta gaaaaataaa
     7081 caaatagggg ttccgcgcac atttccccga aaagtgccac ctgacgtc
//
